Addgene plasmid #236504: xenCGN(1-378)
Purpose: For expression of the head domain of Xenopus CGN in bacteria
Depositing lab: Sandra Citi. Depositing organization: University of Geneva. Publication: Evidence for a functional interaction between cingulin and ZO-1 in cultured cells. D'Atri F, Nadalutti F, Citi S. J Biol Chem. 2002 Aug 2;277(31):27757-64. doi: 10.1074/jbc.M203717200. Epub 2002 May 21. PubMed 12023291.
Backbone
  Vector backbone: pCDNA3.1A
  Vector type: Bacterial Expression
Growth in bacteria
  Bacterial resistance: Ampicillin, 100 μg/mL
  Growth temperature: 37°C
  Growth strain: DH5alpha
  Copy number: High Copy
Gene/Insert
  Gene/Insert name: CGN
  Species: X. laevis (frog)
  Insert size (bp): 1100
  Mutation: WT
  Entrez Gene: cgn (a.k.a. MGC98860)
  Tag / fusion protein: His (N terminal on insert); Myc (C terminal on insert)
  Cloning method: Restriction Enzyme; 5′ cloning site Xba1 (unknown if destroyed); 3′ cloning site Kpu1 (unknown if destroyed)
Terms and licenses: Academic/Nonprofit Terms; Industry Terms: Not Available to Industry
Depositor comments: S5 (Plasmid collection number)
How to cite: xenCGN(1-378) was a gift from Sandra Citi (Addgene plasmid # 236504 ; http://n2t.net/addgene:236504 ; RRID:Addgene_236504)
