[The description below was written by a language model from this plasmid's Addgene catalogue record and pLannotate feature annotations shown in this document.]
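Description:
xenCGN(1-378) carries the N-terminal head domain (residues 1–378) of Xenopus laevis cingulin (cgn), a tight-junction plaque protein thought to link ZO proteins to the actomyosin cytoskeleton. The catalogue entry lists it as a bacterial expression construct for producing the head domain, but the stated backbone, pCDNA3.1A, and the annotated 6.6 kb sequence are those of a mammalian expression vector. The roughly 1.1 kb wild-type cgn fragment sits downstream of the CMV enhancer/promoter and a T7 promoter and is followed by the bovine growth hormone polyadenylation signal. This arrangement drives strong expression in transfected mammalian cells. The T7 promoter additionally permits in vitro transcription/translation or expression in hosts supplying T7 RNA polymerase, which may be the route implied by the stated bacterial use. The record does not resolve this discrepancy.

Propagation in E. coli relies on a high-copy ColE1/pUC-type origin and the β-lactamase gene for ampicillin selection, and an f1 origin is also present. A neomycin phosphotransferase cassette under the SV40 early promoter with an SV40 poly(A) signal would allow G418 selection of stable mammalian lines.

The catalogue describes an N-terminal His tag and a C-terminal Myc tag. The feature table, however, detects only a short 6xHis-like match downstream of the cgn coding region and annotates no Myc epitope, so the exact tag layout should be checked against the sequence. Short hits annotated as ble, lacI and HIV-1 LTR fragments are most likely backbone remnants or incidental matches rather than functional elements. The construct fits studies of cingulin domain function, such as its interaction with ZO-1.
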