Features (pLannotate 1.2.2; 21 found; start..end, strand, type, name):
     24..452     +  rep_origin     f1 ori (sequence partly withheld): f1 bacteriophage origin of replication; arrow indicates direction of (+) strand synthesis
    466..795     +  promoter       SV40 promoter: SV40 enhancer and early promoter
    862..1653    +  CDS            neo: KKA2_KLEPN - Also known as kan, nptII. Experimental evidence at protein level: Swiss-Prot protein existence level 1. Resistance to kanamycin, neomycin, paromomycin, ribostamycin, butirosin and gentamicin B. From Klebsiella pneumoniae.
   1677..1835    +  CDS            ble (fragment): BLE_KLEPN - Experimental evidence at protein level: Swiss-Prot protein existence level 1. Binding protein with a strong affinity to the bleomycin family of antibiotics. Binds to CL990; an antimitotic-antibiotic compound. From Klebsiella pneumoniae.
   1830..1951    +  polyA_signal   SV40 poly(A) signal: SV40 polyadenylation signal
   2024..2040    -  protein_bind   lac operator: The lac repressor binds to the lac operator to inhibit transcription in E. coli. This inhibition can be relieved by adding lactose or isopropyl-β-D-thiogalactopyranoside (IPTG). lac repressor encoded by lacI
   2048..2078    -  promoter       lac promoter: promoter for the E. coli lac operon
   2093..2114    -  protein_bind   CAP binding site: CAP binding activates transcription in the presence of cAMP. E. coli catabolite activator protein
   2127..2219    -  CDS            lacI (fragment): lac repressor; lacI; The lac repressor binds to the lac operator to inhibit transcription in E. coli. This inhibition can be relieved by adding lactose or isopropyl-β-D-thiogalactopyranoside (IPTG).
   2402..2990    -  rep_origin     ori: high-copy-number ColE1/pMB1/pBR322/pUC origin of replication
   3161..4021    -  CDS            AmpR: β-lactamase; bla; confers resistance to ampicillin, carbenicillin, and related antibiotics
   4022..4126    -  promoter       AmpR promoter: bla
   4185..4237    -  misc_feature   bom (fragment): basis of mobility region from pBR322
   4392..4771    +  enhancer       CMV enhancer: human cytomegalovirus immediate early enhancer
   4772..4975    +  promoter       CMV promoter: human cytomegalovirus (CMV) immediate early promoter
   4971..5004    +  LTR            5' LTR (truncated) (fragment): truncated 5' long terminal repeat (LTR) from HIV-1
   5020..5038    +  promoter       T7 promoter: promoter for bacteriophage T7 RNA polymerase
   5108..6238    +  CDS            cgn (fragment): CING_XENLA - Experimental evidence at protein level: Swiss-Prot protein existence level 1. Probably plays a role in the formation and regulation of the tight junction (TJ) paracellular permeability barrier, possibly by linking ZO proteins to the actomyosin cytoskeleton. From Xenopus laevis (African clawed frog).
   6281..6298    +  CDS            capTEV™ (fragment): composite tag for in vivo biotinylation, TEV protease cleavage, and 6xHis tagging
   6348..6572    +  polyA_signal   bGH poly(A) signal: bovine growth hormone polyadenylation signal
   6576..3       +  promoter       SV40 promoter (fragment) (across the origin): SV40 enhancer and early promoter
>Addgene plasmid #236504 | xenCGN(1-378) | addgene full sequence | sequence record 469649 | Addgene NGS Result
CTGGGGCTCTAGGGGGTATCCCC
[124 nt withheld, positions 24-147]
C
[91 nt withheld, positions 149-239]
A
[49 nt withheld, positions 241-289]
CCTTTGACGTTGGAGTCCACGTTCTTT
[37 nt withheld, positions 317-353]
ACCCTATCTCGGTCTATTCTTTTGATTTATAAGGGATTTTGCCGATTTCGGCCTATTGGTTAAAAAATGA
GCTGATTTAACAAAAATTTAACGCGAATTAATTCTGTGGAATGTGTGTCAGTTAGGGTGTGGAAAGTCCC
CAGGCTCCCCAGCAGGCAGAAGTATGCAAAGCATGCATCTCAATTAGTCAGCAACCAGGTGTGGAAAGTC
CCCAGGCTCCCCAGCAGGCAGAAGTATGCAAAGCATGCATCTCAATTAGTCAGCAACCATAGTCCCGCCC
CTAACTCCGCCCATCCCGCCCCTAACTCCGCCCAGTTCCGCCCATTCTCCGCCCCATGGCTGACTAATTT
TTTTTATTTATGCAGAGGCCGAGGCCGCCTCTGCCTCTGAGCTATTCCAGAAGTAGTGAGGAGGCTTTTT
TGGAGGCCTAGGCTTTTGCAAAAAGCTCCCGGGAGCTTGTATATCCATTTTCGGATCTGATCAAGAGACA
GGATGAGGATCGTTTCGCATGATTGAACAAGATGGATTGCACGCAGGTTCTCCGGCCGCTTGGGTGGAGA
GGCTATTCGGCTATGACTGGGCACAACAGACAATCGGCTGCTCTGATGCCGCCGTGTTCCGGCTGTCAGC
GCAGGGGCGCCCGGTTCTTTTTGTCAAGACCGACCTGTCCGGTGCCCTGAATGAACTGCAGGACGAGGCA
GCGCGGCTATCGTGGCTGGCCACGACGGGCGTTCCTTGCGCAGCTGTGCTCGACGTTGTCACTGAAGCGG
GAAGGGACTGGCTGCTATTGGGCGAAGTGCCGGGGCAGGATCTCCTGTCATCTCACCTTGCTCCTGCCGA
GAAAGTATCCATCATGGCTGATGCAATGCGGCGGCTGCATACGCTTGATCCGGCTACCTGCCCATTCGAC
CACCAAGCGAAACATCGCATCGAGCGAGCACGTACTCGGATGGAAGCCGGTCTTGTCGATCAGGATGATC
TGGACGAAGAGCATCAGGGGCTCGCGCCAGCCGAACTGTTCGCCAGGCTCAAGGCGCGCATGCCCGACGG
CGAGGATCTCGTCGTGACCCATGGCGATGCCTGCTTGCCGAATATCATGGTGGAAAATGGCCGCTTTTCT
GGATTCATCGACTGTGGCCGGCTGGGTGTGGCGGACCGCTATCAGGACATAGCGTTGGCTACCCGTGATA
TTGCTGAAGAGCTTGGCGGCGAATGGGCTGACCGCTTCCTCGTGCTTTACGGTATCGCCGCTCCCGATTC
GCAGCGCATCGCCTTCTATCGCCTTCTTGACGAGTTCTTCTGAGCGGGACTCTGGGGTTCGAAATGACCG
ACCAAGCGACGCCCAACCTGCCATCACGAGATTTCGATTCCACCGCCGCCTTCTATGAAAGGTTGGGCTT
CGGAATCGTTTTCCGGGACGCCGGCTGGATGATCCTCCAGCGCGGGGATCTCATGCTGGAGTTCTTCGCC
CACCCCAACTTGTTTATTGCAGCTTATAATGGTTACAAATAAAGCAATAGCATCACAAATTTCACAAATA
AAGCATTTTTTTCACTGCATTCTAGTTGTGGTTTGTCCAAACTCATCAATGTATCTTATCATGTCTGTAT
ACCGTCGACCTCTAGCTAGAGCTTGGCGTAATCATGGTCATAGCTGTTTCCTGTGTGAAATTGTTATCCG
CTCACAATTCCACACAACATACGAGCCGGAAGCATAAAGTGTAAAGCCTGGGGTGCCTAATGAGTGAGCT
AACTCACATTAATTGCGTTGCGCTCACTGCCCGCTTTCCAGTCGGGAAACCTGTCGTGCCAGCTGCATTA
ATGAATCGGCCAACGCGCGGGGAGAGGCGGTTTGCGTATTGGGCGCTCTTCCGCTTCCTCGCTCACTGAC
TCGCTGCGCTCGGTCGTTCGGCTGCGGCGAGCGGTATCAGCTCACTCAAAGGCGGTAATACGGTTATCCA
CAGAATCAGGGGATAACGCAGGAAAGAACATGTGAGCAAAAGGCCAGCAAAAGGCCAGGAACCGTAAAAA
GGCCGCGTTGCTGGCGTTTTTCCATAGGCTCCGCCCCCCTGACGAGCATCACAAAAATCGACGCTCAAGT
CAGAGGTGGCGAAACCCGACAGGACTATAAAGATACCAGGCGTTTCCCCCTGGAAGCTCCCTCGTGCGCT
CTCCTGTTCCGACCCTGCCGCTTACCGGATACCTGTCCGCCTTTCTCCCTTCGGGAAGCGTGGCGCTTTC
TCATAGCTCACGCTGTAGGTATCTCAGTTCGGTGTAGGTCGTTCGCTCCAAGCTGGGCTGTGTGCACGAA
CCCCCCGTTCAGCCCGACCGCTGCGCCTTATCCGGTAACTATCGTCTTGAGTCCAACCCGGTAAGACACG
ACTTATCGCCACTGGCAGCAGCCACTGGTAACAGGATTAGCAGAGCGAGGTATGTAGGCGGTGCTACAGA
GTTCTTGAAGTGGTGGCCTAACTACGGCTACACTAGAAGAACAGTATTTGGTATCTGCGCTCTGCTGAAG
CCAGTTACCTTCGGAAAAAGAGTTGGTAGCTCTTGATCCGGCAAACAAACCACCGCTGGTAGCGGTGGTT
TTTTTGTTTGCAAGCAGCAGATTACGCGCAGAAAAAAAGGATCTCAAGAAGATCCTTTGATCTTTTCTAC
GGGGTCTGACGCTCAGTGGAACGAAAACTCACGTTAAGGGATTTTGGTCATGAGATTATCAAAAAGGATC
TTCACCTAGATCCTTTTAAATTAAAAATGAAGTTTTAAATCAATCTAAAGTATATATGAGTAAACTTGGT
CTGACAGTTACCAATGCTTAATCAGTGAGGCACCTATCTCAGCGATCTGTCTATTTCGTTCATCCATAGT
TGCCTGACTCCCCGTCGTGTAGATAACTACGATACGGGAGGGCTTACCATCTGGCCCCAGTGCTGCAATG
ATACCGCGAGACCCACGCTCACCGGCTCCAGATTTATCAGCAATAAACCAGCCAGCCGGAAGGGCCGAGC
GCAGAAGTGGTCCTGCAACTTTATCCGCCTCCATCCAGTCTATTAATTGTTGCCGGGAAGCTAGAGTAAG
TAGTTCGCCAGTTAATAGTTTGCGCAACGTTGTTGCCATTGCTACAGGCATCGTGGTGTCACGCTCGTCG
TTTGGTATGGCTTCATTCAGCTCCGGTTCCCAACGATCAAGGCGAGTTACATGATCCCCCATGTTGTGCA
AAAAAGCGGTTAGCTCCTTCGGTCCTCCGATCGTTGTCAGAAGTAAGTTGGCCGCAGTGTTATCACTCAT
GGTTATGGCAGCACTGCATAATTCTCTTACTGTCATGCCATCCGTAAGATGCTTTTCTGTGACTGGTGAG
TACTCAACCAAGTCATTCTGAGAATAGTGTATGCGGCGACCGAGTTGCTCTTGCCCGGCGTCAATACGGG
ATAATACCGCGCCACATAGCAGAACTTTAAAAGTGCTCATCATTGGAAAACGTTCTTCGGGGCGAAAACT
CTCAAGGATCTTACCGCTGTTGAGATCCAGTTCGATGTAACCCACTCGTGCACCCAACTGATCTTCAGCA
TCTTTTACTTTCACCAGCGTTTCTGGGTGAGCAAAAACAGGAAGGCAAAATGCCGCAAAAAAGGGAATAA
GGGCGACACGGAAATGTTGAATACTCATACTCTTCCTTTTTCAATATTATTGAAGCATTTATCAGGGTTA
TTGTCTCATGAGCGGATACATATTTGAATGTATTTAGAAAAATAAACAAATAGGGGTTCCGCGCACATTT
CCCCGAAAAGTGCCACCTGACGTCGACGGATCGGGAGATCTCCCGATCCCCTATGGTGCACTCTCAGTAC
AATCTGCTCTGATGCCGCATAGTTAAGCCAGTATCTGCTCCCTGCTTGTGTGTTGGAGGTCGCTGAGTAG
TGCGCGAGCAAAATTTAAGCTACAACAAGGCAAGGCTTGACCGACAATTGCATGAAGAATCTGCTTAGGG
TTAGGCGTTTTGCGCTGCTTCGCGATGTACGGGCCAGATATACGCGTTGACATTGATTATTGACTAGTTA
TTAATAGTAATCAATTACGGGGTCATTAGTTCATAGCCCATATATGGAGTTCCGCGTTACATAACTTACG
GTAAATGGCCCGCCTGGCTGACCGCCCAACGACCCCCGCCCATTGACGTCAATAATGACGTATGTTCCCA
TAGTAACGCCAATAGGGACTTTCCATTGACGTCAATGGGTGGAGTATTTACGGTAAACTGCCCACTTGGC
AGTACATCAAGTGTATCATATGCCAAGTACGCCCCCTATTGACGTCAATGACGGTAAATGGCCCGCCTGG
CATTATGCCCAGTACATGACCTTATGGGACTTTCCTACTTGGCAGTACATCTACGTATTAGTCATCGCTA
TTACCATGGTGATGCGGTTTTGGCAGTACATCAATGGGCGTGGATAGCGGTTTGACTCACGGGGATTTCC
AAGTCTCCACCCCATTGACGTCAATGGGAGTTTGTTTTGGCACCAAAATCAACGGGACTTTCCAAAATGT
CGTAACAACTCCGCCCCATTGACGCAAATGGGCGGTAGGCGTGTACGGTGGGAGGTCTATATAAGCAGAG
CTCTCTGGCTAACTAGAGAACCCACTGCTTACTGGCTTATCGAAATTAATACGACTCACTATAGGGAGAC
CCAAGCTGGCTAGCGTTTAAACGGGCCCTCTAGACCAACCATGGAAAGGGATATATATGGCGACATGGCT
GACCAGCATATCCCTGTAGGTCAGGGTGTCCAGATCCGGTTTATTGGTGACCTGAAGGAAAATGGAAAAC
CCAGGGGCAAGCGATCCAAGCAAGATTCCTACGGGGTAGCCGTTCGGGTGCAAGGGATAGACGGGCAGCC
CTTTGTGGTGTTAAATAGTGGGGACAAAGCCAAGTCTTCTTTTGGAGTACAGATCAAATCACAGGAACCT
TATTTAAATGCTTCCAATACAAGCCCACCCAACTACCAGAACTACTCATCAAAGCCCAGAGGGCCCAGCA
GATCCATAAGCTCAGAATCCGAACTGCCAGAGAACCCATATGGAAGCAGAGGCTACAGACCAAGCAGTTC
CCATTACAGCAGTGCCTCCGATGAAGAGCAGAAACCACGTGGTAACATCAGAGGAAGCGATGGATTGTCC
TCTTTACCTCGACCCTTGCAGGCATCCCGTAGGGAAGAACTCAGACGCTCCCAGTCGCACAGTTCCTTGC
TTGAACCTGATGTCGAGGAGTCCTACGACTATGATCACCATTATAGCGAGCGCTCATCCACCCTTGACAC
CACTTACTCCCAGTCCTCCAGAGACTCGGCATGGAGCCGCAGCAGCCAGAAGAAGATAGACAATGGTGAT
TACCCATCACTTGGCTACAGGTCTGCAACCTCTCAGCAATCTACCTCCGTCAGTAACAAGACAAAGAAAA
ATGGACTTTCCACCTCCTCACCCTCAAATCAGTCCAACGAGGACATTGACACCAAACCCCTGTCATCTGT
GGATTCTTTGATCAACAAGTTTGACATTAAGGGCCAGGTACGAGGCAGGACGGCAAGACGGAGCCAGGCT
CTGAAGGATGAACGGAAGCGCTCTCAAAGCTTGGATGGGCGCAAGAATTACCATGACACTGCTGACTCCA
GAGAAATAATTGTTGAGAAGCAAAATGAGGTGCAGACAATGAGGGAACCTGTCAATGCTAGTAACCGGTC
CTTTAACAGACAGACCCTGGAAAGGGGGGATATCAGCAAGACCAGACTGACCAAAGAGTGGTTGGACCAA
GACAGAGAAGAGCCGGTGATTCTGAAACAGCAAAGAACTGTCCAGAGTGAATTCGGTACCAAGCTTGGGC
CCGAACAAAAACTCATCTCAGAAGAGGATCTGAATAGCGCCGTCGACCATCATCATCATCATCATTGAGT
TTAAACGGTCTCCAGCTTAAGTTTAAACCGCTGATCAGCCTCGACTGTGCCTTCTAGTTGCCAGCCATCT
GTTGTTTGCCCCTCCCCCGTGCCTTCCTTGACCCTGGAAGGTGCCACTCCCACTGTCCTTTCCTAATAAA
ATGAGGAAATTGCATCGCATTGTCTGAGTAGGTGTCATTCTATTCTGGGGGGTGGGGTGGGGCAGGACAG
CAAGGGGGAGGATTGGGAAGACAATAGCAGGCATGCTGGGGATGCGGTGGGCTCTATGGCTTCTGAGGCG
GAAAGAACCAG
